Addgene plasmid #76526: EPHA8 gRNA (BRDN0001144808)
Purpose: 3rd generation lentiviral gRNA plasmid targeting human EPHA8
Depositing lab: John Doench & David Root. Depositing organization: Broad Institute. Publication: Optimized sgRNA design to maximize activity and minimize off-target effects of CRISPR-Cas9. Doench JG, Fusi N, Sullender M, Hegde M, Vaimberg EW, Donovan KF, Smith I, Tothova Z, Wilen C, Orchard R, Virgin HW, Listgarten J, Root DE. Nat Biotechnol. 2016 Jan 18. doi: 10.1038/nbt.3437. PubMed 26780180.
Backbone
  Vector backbone: lentiGuide-Puro
  Backbone manufacturer: Zhang Lab (Addgene plasmid # 52963)
  Vector type: Mammalian Expression, Lentiviral, CRISPR
  Selectable markers: Puromycin
Growth in bacteria
  Bacterial resistance: Ampicillin, 100 μg/mL
  Growth temperature: 37°C
  Growth strain: DH5alpha
  Copy number: High Copy
Gene/Insert
  Gene/Insert name: EPHA8 (alt names: EPHA8; NM_001006943.1)
  gRNA/shRNA sequence: GCTCACGTATCCGGCTCATG
  Species: H. sapiens (human)
  Entrez Gene: EPHA8 (a.k.a. EEK, EK3, HEK3)
  Promoter: hU6
  Cloning method: Unknown
  Sequencing primers: 5′ U6-F; 3′ pS2-R
Terms and licenses: Academic/Nonprofit Terms; Industry Terms: Not Available to Industry
Depositor comments: The gRNA was designed to target the following Genbank reference sequence(s): NM_001006943.1,NM_020526.3. Note that this plasmid does NOT contain Cas9. It should be used in conjunction with lentiCas9-Blast (Addgene #52962) or otherwise with cell lines already expressing Cas9. Browse the full kinome gRNA library at http://www.addgene.org/pooled-library/broadgpp-human-kinome/ or visit http://www.broadinstitute.org/rnai/public/ for detailed protocols and information.
How to cite: EPHA8 gRNA (BRDN0001144808) was a gift from John Doench & David Root (Addgene plasmid # 76526 ; http://n2t.net/addgene:76526 ; RRID:Addgene_76526)
