[The description below was written by a language model from this plasmid's Addgene catalogue record and pLannotate feature annotations shown in this document.]
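Description:
EPHA8 gRNA (BRDN0001144808) is a third-generation lentiviral guide RNA plasmid built on the lentiGuide-Puro backbone and designed to target human EPHA8, an Eph-family receptor tyrosine kinase gene also known as EEK, EK3 or HEK3. It is propagated in E. coli as a high-copy plasmid through a ColE1/pUC-type origin with ampicillin selection from the β-lactamase gene. The backbone also carries an f1 origin, an SV40 origin and poly(A) signal, and leftover lac and T7/T3 promoter elements from the cloning vector.

The lentiviral transfer cassette begins with an RSV promoter fused to a truncated HIV-1 5' LTR, which makes genomic RNA production Tat-independent. This is followed by the Ψ packaging signal with a partial gag sequence and the Rev response element. It ends in a ΔU3 self-inactivating 3' LTR. Within this unit, a human U6 RNA polymerase III promoter drives the EPHA8-specific spacer joined to the Streptococcus pyogenes Cas9 guide RNA scaffold. A cPPT/CTS element, which aids nuclear import of the viral genome, lies downstream. A separate EF-1α promoter with its intron A expresses puromycin N-acetyltransferase, so transduced mammalian cells can be selected with puromycin, and a WPRE enhances expression of this transcript.

The plasmid does not encode Cas9, so it is meant to be used with a separate Cas9 lentivector or in cells that already express Cas9. The guide was designed against two EPHA8 reference transcripts and belongs to a human kinome gRNA collection. It suits knockout of EPHA8 individually or as part of library-based loss-of-function screening.
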