Features (pLannotate 1.2.2; 29 found; start..end, strand, type, name):
     14..80      +  CDS            small t antigen (fragment): SV40 (simian virus 40) small t antigen
    106..317     +  promoter       EF-1α core promoter: core promoter for human elongation factor EF-1α
    318..1256    +  intron         EF-1α intron A: intron upstream of the start codon of human EF-1α
   1278..1877    +  CDS            PuroR (fragment): puromycin N-acetyltransferase; pac from Streptomyces; confers resistance to puromycin
   1893..2481    +  misc_feature   WPRE: woodchuck hepatitis virus posttranscriptional regulatory element
   2532..2551    +  misc_feature   cPPT/CTS (fragment): central polypurine tract and central termination sequence of HIV-1
   2553..2786    +  LTR            3' LTR (ΔU3): self-inactivating 3' long terminal repeat (LTR) from HIV-1
   2864..2985    +  polyA_signal   SV40 poly(A) signal: SV40 polyadenylation signal
   3025..3160    +  rep_origin     SV40 ori: SV40 origin of replication
   3181..3199    -  promoter       T7 promoter: promoter for bacteriophage T7 RNA polymerase
   3207..3362    +  CDS            lacZα (fragment): LacZα fragment of β-galactosidase; lacZ fragment
   3367..3795    +  rep_origin     f1 ori (sequence partly withheld): f1 bacteriophage origin of replication; arrow indicates direction of (+) strand synthesis
   3848..3952    +  promoter       AmpR promoter: bla
   3953..4813    +  CDS            AmpR: β-lactamase; bla; confers resistance to ampicillin, carbenicillin, and related antibiotics
   4984..5572    +  rep_origin     ori: high-copy-number ColE1/pMB1/pBR322/pUC origin of replication
   5755..5847    +  CDS            lacI (fragment): lac repressor; lacI; The lac repressor binds to the lac operator to inhibit transcription in E. coli. This inhibition can be relieved by adding lactose or isopropyl-β-D-thiogalactopyranoside (IPTG).
   5860..5881    +  protein_bind   CAP binding site: CAP binding activates transcription in the presence of cAMP. E. coli catabolite activator protein
   5896..5926    +  promoter       lac promoter: promoter for the E. coli lac operon
   5934..5950    +  protein_bind   lac operator: The lac repressor binds to the lac operator to inhibit transcription in E. coli. This inhibition can be relieved by adding lactose or isopropyl-β-D-thiogalactopyranoside (IPTG). lac repressor encoded by lacI
   5995..6013    +  promoter       T3 promoter: promoter for bacteriophage T3 RNA polymerase
   6041..6267    +  promoter       RSV promoter: Rous sarcoma virus enhancer/promoter
   6268..6448    +  LTR            5' LTR (truncated): truncated 5' long terminal repeat (LTR) from HIV-1
   6495..6620    +  misc_feature   HIV-1 Ψ: packaging signal of human immunodeficiency virus type 1
   6604..6967    +  CDS            HIV-1 gag (fragment): gag protein from human immunodeficiency virus 1; gag
   7113..7346    +  misc_feature   RRE: The Rev response element (RRE) of HIV-1 allows for Rev-dependent mRNA export from the nucleus to the cytoplasm.
   7723..7749    +  CDS            Rev (fragment): human immunodeficiency virus 1 (HIV-1) Rev protein; rev; enhances nuclear export of unspliced and incompletely spliced viral mRNAs
   7753..7993    +  promoter       U6 promoter: RNA polymerase III promoter for human U6 snRNA
   8023..8098    +  misc_RNA       gRNA scaffold: guide RNA scaffold for the Streptococcus pyogenes CRISPR/Cas9 system
   8154..8271    +  misc_feature   cPPT/CTS: central polypurine tract and central termination sequence of HIV-1
>Addgene plasmid #76526 | EPHA8 gRNA (BRDN0001144808) | addgene full sequence | sequence record 186006 | Addgene Assembled Sequence
CCCGGGTGCAAAGATGGATAAAGTTTTAAACAGAGAGGAATCTTTGCAGCTAATGGACCTTCTAGGTCTT
GAAAGGAGTGGGAATTGGCTCCGGTGCCCGTCAGTGGGCAGAGCGCACATCGCCCACAGTCCCCGAGAAG
TTGGGGGGAGGGGTCGGCAATTGATCCGGTGCCTAGAGAAGGTGGCGCGGGGTAAACTGGGAAAGTGATG
TCGTGTACTGGCTCCGCCTTTTTCCCGAGGGTGGGGGAGAACCGTATATAAGTGCAGTAGTCGCCGTGAA
CGTTCTTTTTCGCAACGGGTTTGCCGCCAGAACACAGGTAAGTGCCGTGTGTGGTTCCCGCGGGCCTGGC
CTCTTTACGGGTTATGGCCCTTGCGTGCCTTGAATTACTTCCACCTGGCTGCAGTACGTGATTCTTGATC
CCGAGCTTCGGGTTGGAAGTGGGTGGGAGAGTTCGAGGCCTTGCGCTTAAGGAGCCCCTTCGCCTCGTGC
TTGAGTTGAGGCCTGGCCTGGGCGCTGGGGCCGCCGCGTGCGAATCTGGTGGCACCTTCGCGCCTGTCTC
GCTGCTTTCGATAAGTCTCTAGCCATTTAAAATTTTTGATGACCTGCTGCGACGCTTTTTTTCTGGCAAG
ATAGTCTTGTAAATGCGGGCCAAGATCTGCACACTGGTATTTCGGTTTTTGGGGCCGCGGGCGGCGACGG
GGCCCGTGCGTCCCAGCGCACATGTTCGGCGAGGCGGGGCCTGCGAGCGCGGCCACCGAGAATCGGACGG
GGGTAGTCTCAAGCTGGCCGGCCTGCTCTGGTGCCTGGCCTCGCGCCGCCGTGTATCGCCCCGCCCTGGG
CGGCAAGGCTGGCCCGGTCGGCACCAGTTGCGTGAGCGGAAAGATGGCCGCTTCCCGGCCCTGCTGCAGG
GAGCTCAAAATGGAGGACGCGGCGCTCGGGAGAGCGGGCGGGTGAGTCACCCACACAAAGGAAAAGGGCC
TTTCCGTCCTCAGCCGTCGCTTCATGTGACTCCACGGAGTACCGGGCGCCGTCCAGGCACCTCGATTAGT
TCTCGAGCTTTTGGAGTACGTCGTCTTTAGGTTGGGGGGAGGGGTTTTATGCGATGGAGTTTCCCCACAC
TGAGTGGGTGGAGACTGAAGTTAGGCCAGCTTGGCACTTGATGTAATTCTCCTTGGAATTTGCCCTTTTT
GAGTTTGGATCTTGGTTCATTCTCAAGCCTCAGACAGTGGTTCAAAGTTTTTTTCTTCCATTTCAGGTGT
CGTGACGTACGGCCACCATGACCGAGTACAAGCCCACGGTGCGCCTCGCCACCCGCGACGACGTCCCCAG
GGCCGTACGCACCCTCGCCGCCGCGTTCGCCGACTACCCCGCCACGCGCCACACCGTCGATCCGGACCGC
CACATCGAGCGGGTCACCGAGCTGCAAGAACTCTTCCTCACGCGCGTCGGGCTCGACATCGGCAAGGTGT
GGGTCGCGGACGACGGCGCCGCCGTGGCGGTCTGGACCACGCCGGAGAGCGTCGAAGCGGGGGCGGTGTT
CGCCGAGATCGGCCCGCGCATGGCCGAGTTGAGCGGTTCCCGGCTGGCCGCGCAGCAACAGATGGAAGGC
CTCCTGGCGCCGCACCGGCCCAAGGAGCCCGCGTGGTTCCTGGCCACCGTCGGAGTCTCGCCCGACCACC
AGGGCAAGGGTCTGGGCAGCGCCGTCGTGCTCCCCGGAGTGGAGGCGGCCGAGCGCGCCGGGGTGCCCGC
CTTCCTGGAGACCTCCGCGCCCCGCAACCTCCCCTTCTACGAGCGGCTCGGCTTCACCGTCACCGCCGAC
GTCGAGGTGCCCGAAGGACCGCGCACCTGGTGCATGACCCGCAAGCCCGGTGCCTGAACGCGTTAAGTCG
ACAATCAACCTCTGGATTACAAAATTTGTGAAAGATTGACTGGTATTCTTAACTATGTTGCTCCTTTTAC
GCTATGTGGATACGCTGCTTTAATGCCTTTGTATCATGCTATTGCTTCCCGTATGGCTTTCATTTTCTCC
TCCTTGTATAAATCCTGGTTGCTGTCTCTTTATGAGGAGTTGTGGCCCGTTGTCAGGCAACGTGGCGTGG
TGTGCACTGTGTTTGCTGACGCAACCCCCACTGGTTGGGGCATTGCCACCACCTGTCAGCTCCTTTCCGG
GACTTTCGCTTTCCCCCTCCCTATTGCCACGGCGGAACTCATCGCCGCCTGCCTTGCCCGCTGCTGGACA
GGGGCTCGGCTGTTGGGCACTGACAATTCCGTGGTGTTGTCGGGGAAATCATCGTCCTTTCCTTGGCTGC
TCGCCTGTGTTGCCACCTGGATTCTGCGCGGGACGTCCTTCTGCTACGTCCCTTCGGCCCTCAATCCAGC
GGACCTTCCTTCCCGCGGCCTGCTGCCGGCTCTGCGGCCTCTTCCGCGTCTTCGCCTTCGCCCTCAGACG
AGTCGGATCTCCCTTTGGGCCGCCTCCCCGCGTCGACTTTAAGACCAATGACTTACAAGGCAGCTGTAGA
TCTTAGCCACTTTTTAAAAGAAAAGGGGGGACTGGAAGGGCTAATTCACTCCCAACGAAGACAAGATCTG
CTTTTTGCTTGTACTGGGTCTCTCTGGTTAGACCAGATCTGAGCCTGGGAGCTCTCTGGCTAACTAGGGA
ACCCACTGCTTAAGCCTCAATAAAGCTTGCCTTGAGTGCTTCAAGTAGTGTGTGCCCGTCTGTTGTGTGA
CTCTGGTAACTAGAGATCCCTCAGACCCTTTTAGTCAGTGTGGAAAATCTCTAGCAGTACGTATAGTAGT
TCATGTCATCTTATTATTCAGTATTTATAACTTGCAAAGAAATGAATATCAGAGAGTGAGAGGAACTTGT
TTATTGCAGCTTATAATGGTTACAAATAAAGCAATAGCATCACAAATTTCACAAATAAAGCATTTTTTTC
ACTGCATTCTAGTTGTGGTTTGTCCAAACTCATCAATGTATCTTATCATGTCTGGCTCTAGCTATCCCGC
CCCTAACTCCGCCCATCCCGCCCCTAACTCCGCCCAGTTCCGCCCATTCTCCGCCCCATGGCTGACTAAT
TTTTTTTATTTATGCAGAGGCCGAGGCCGCCTCGGCCTCTGAGCTATTCCAGAAGTAGTGAGGAGGCTTT
TTTGGAGGCCTAGGGACGTACCCAATTCGCCCTATAGTGAGTCGTATTACGCGCGCTCACTGGCCGTCGT
TTTACAACGTCGTGACTGGGAAAACCCTGGCGTTACCCAACTTAATCGCCTTGCAGCACATCCCCCTTTC
GCCAGCTGGCGTAATAGCGAAGAGGCCCGCACCGATCGCCCTTCCCAACAGTTGCGCAGCCTGAATGGCG
AATGGG
[124 nt withheld, positions 3367-3490]
C
[91 nt withheld, positions 3492-3582]
A
[49 nt withheld, positions 3584-3632]
CCTTTGACGTTGGAGTCCACGTTCTTT
[37 nt withheld, positions 3660-3696]
ACCCTATCTCGGTCTATTCTTTTGATTTATAAGGGATTTTGCCGATTTCGGCCTATTGGTTAAAAAATGA
GCTGATTTAACAAAAATTTAACGCGAATTTTAACAAAATATTAACGCTTACAATTTAGGTGGCACTTTTC
GGGGAAATGTGCGCGGAACCCCTATTTGTTTATTTTTCTAAATACATTCAAATATGTATCCGCTCATGAG
ACAATAACCCTGATAAATGCTTCAATAATATTGAAAAAGGAAGAGTATGAGTATTCAACATTTCCGTGTC
GCCCTTATTCCCTTTTTTGCGGCATTTTGCCTTCCTGTTTTTGCTCACCCAGAAACGCTGGTGAAAGTAA
AAGATGCTGAAGATCAGTTGGGTGCACGAGTGGGTTACATCGAACTGGATCTCAACAGCGGTAAGATCCT
TGAGAGTTTTCGCCCCGAAGAACGTTTTCCAATGATGAGCACTTTTAAAGTTCTGCTATGTGGCGCGGTA
TTATCCCGTATTGACGCCGGGCAAGAGCAACTCGGTCGCCGCATACACTATTCTCAGAATGACTTGGTTG
AGTACTCACCAGTCACAGAAAAGCATCTTACGGATGGCATGACAGTAAGAGAATTATGCAGTGCTGCCAT
AACCATGAGTGATAACACTGCGGCCAACTTACTTCTGACAACGATCGGAGGACCGAAGGAGCTAACCGCT
TTTTTGCACAACATGGGGGATCATGTAACTCGCCTTGATCGTTGGGAACCGGAGCTGAATGAAGCCATAC
CAAACGACGAGCGTGACACCACGATGCCTGTAGCAATGGCAACAACGTTGCGCAAACTATTAACTGGCGA
ACTACTTACTCTAGCTTCCCGGCAACAATTAATAGACTGGATGGAGGCGGATAAAGTTGCAGGACCACTT
CTGCGCTCGGCCCTTCCGGCTGGCTGGTTTATTGCTGATAAATCTGGAGCCGGTGAGCGTGGGTCTCGCG
GTATCATTGCAGCACTGGGGCCAGATGGTAAGCCCTCCCGTATCGTAGTTATCTACACGACGGGGAGTCA
GGCAACTATGGATGAACGAAATAGACAGATCGCTGAGATAGGTGCCTCACTGATTAAGCATTGGTAACTG
TCAGACCAAGTTTACTCATATATACTTTAGATTGATTTAAAACTTCATTTTTAATTTAAAAGGATCTAGG
TGAAGATCCTTTTTGATAATCTCATGACCAAAATCCCTTAACGTGAGTTTTCGTTCCACTGAGCGTCAGA
CCCCGTAGAAAAGATCAAAGGATCTTCTTGAGATCCTTTTTTTCTGCGCGTAATCTGCTGCTTGCAAACA
AAAAAACCACCGCTACCAGCGGTGGTTTGTTTGCCGGATCAAGAGCTACCAACTCTTTTTCCGAAGGTAA
CTGGCTTCAGCAGAGCGCAGATACCAAATACTGTTCTTCTAGTGTAGCCGTAGTTAGGCCACCACTTCAA
GAACTCTGTAGCACCGCCTACATACCTCGCTCTGCTAATCCTGTTACCAGTGGCTGCTGCCAGTGGCGAT
AAGTCGTGTCTTACCGGGTTGGACTCAAGACGATAGTTACCGGATAAGGCGCAGCGGTCGGGCTGAACGG
GGGGTTCGTGCACACAGCCCAGCTTGGAGCGAACGACCTACACCGAACTGAGATACCTACAGCGTGAGCT
ATGAGAAAGCGCCACGCTTCCCGAAGGGAGAAAGGCGGACAGGTATCCGGTAAGCGGCAGGGTCGGAACA
GGAGAGCGCACGAGGGAGCTTCCAGGGGGAAACGCCTGGTATCTTTATAGTCCTGTCGGGTTTCGCCACC
TCTGACTTGAGCGTCGATTTTTGTGATGCTCGTCAGGGGGGCGGAGCCTATGGAAAAACGCCAGCAACGC
GGCCTTTTTACGGTTCCTGGCCTTTTGCTGGCCTTTTGCTCACATGTTCTTTCCTGCGTTATCCCCTGAT
TCTGTGGATAACCGTATTACCGCCTTTGAGTGAGCTGATACCGCTCGCCGCAGCCGAACGACCGAGCGCA
GCGAGTCAGTGAGCGAGGAAGCGGAAGAGCGCCCAATACGCAAACCGCCTCTCCCCGCGCGTTGGCCGAT
TCATTAATGCAGCTGGCACGACAGGTTTCCCGACTGGAAAGCGGGCAGTGAGCGCAACGCAATTAATGTG
AGTTAGCTCACTCATTAGGCACCCCAGGCTTTACACTTTATGCTTCCGGCTCGTATGTTGTGTGGAATTG
TGAGCGGATAACAATTTCACACAGGAAACAGCTATGACCATGATTACGCCAAGCGCGCAATTAACCCTCA
CTAAAGGGAACAAAAGCTGGAGCTGCAAGCTTAATGTAGTCTTATGCAATACTCTTGTAGTCTTGCAACA
TGGTAACGATGAGTTAGCAACATGCCTTACAAGGAGAGAAAAAGCACCGTGCATGCCGATTGGTGGAAGT
AAGGTGGTACGATCGTGCCTTATTAGGAAGGCAACAGACGGGTCTGACATGGATTGGACGAACCACTGAA
TTGCCGCATTGCAGAGATATTGTATTTAAGTGCCTAGCTCGATACATAAACGGGTCTCTCTGGTTAGACC
AGATCTGAGCCTGGGAGCTCTCTGGCTAACTAGGGAACCCACTGCTTAAGCCTCAATAAAGCTTGCCTTG
AGTGCTTCAAGTAGTGTGTGCCCGTCTGTTGTGTGACTCTGGTAACTAGAGATCCCTCAGACCCTTTTAG
TCAGTGTGGAAAATCTCTAGCAGTGGCGCCCGAACAGGGACTTGAAAGCGAAAGGGAAACCAGAGGAGCT
CTCTCGACGCAGGACTCGGCTTGCTGAAGCGCGCACGGCAAGAGGCGAGGGGCGGCGACTGGTGAGTACG
CCAAAAATTTTGACTAGCGGAGGCTAGAAGGAGAGAGATGGGTGCGAGAGCGTCAGTATTAAGCGGGGGA
GAATTAGATCGCGATGGGAAAAAATTCGGTTAAGGCCAGGGGGAAAGAAAAAATATAAATTAAAACATAT
AGTATGGGCAAGCAGGGAGCTAGAACGATTCGCAGTTAATCCTGGCCTGTTAGAAACATCAGAAGGCTGT
AGACAAATACTGGGACAGCTACAACCATCCCTTCAGACAGGATCAGAAGAACTTAGATCATTATATAATA
CAGTAGCAACCCTCTATTGTGTGCATCAAAGGATAGAGATAAAAGACACCAAGGAAGCTTTAGACAAGAT
AGAGGAAGAGCAAAACAAAAGTAAGACCACCGCACAGCAAGCGGCCGCTGATCTTCAGACCTGGAGGAGG
AGATATGAGGGACAATTGGAGAAGTGAATTATATAAATATAAAGTAGTAAAAATTGAACCATTAGGAGTA
GCACCCACCAAGGCAAAGAGAAGAGTGGTGCAGAGAGAAAAAAGAGCAGTGGGAATAGGAGCTTTGTTCC
TTGGGTTCTTGGGAGCAGCAGGAAGCACTATGGGCGCAGCGTCAATGACGCTGACGGTACAGGCCAGACA
ATTATTGTCTGGTATAGTGCAGCAGCAGAACAATTTGCTGAGGGCTATTGAGGCGCAACAGCATCTGTTG
CAACTCACAGTCTGGGGCATCAAGCAGCTCCAGGCAAGAATCCTGGCTGTGGAAAGATACCTAAAGGATC
AACAGCTCCTGGGGATTTGGGGTTGCTCTGGAAAACTCATTTGCACCACTGCTGTGCCTTGGAATGCTAG
TTGGAGTAATAAATCTCTGGAACAGATTTGGAATCACACGACCTGGATGGAGTGGGACAGAGAAATTAAC
AATTACACAAGCTTAATACACTCCTTAATTGAAGAATCGCAAAACCAGCAAGAAAAGAATGAACAAGAAT
TATTGGAATTAGATAAATGGGCAAGTTTGTGGAATTGGTTTAACATAACAAATTGGCTGTGGTATATAAA
ATTATTCATAATGATAGTAGGAGGCTTGGTAGGTTTAAGAATAGTTTTTGCTGTACTTTCTATAGTGAAT
AGAGTTAGGCAGGGATATTCACCATTATCGTTTCAGACCCACCTCCCAACCCCGAGGGGACCCAGAGAGG
GCCTATTTCCCATGATTCCTTCATATTTGCATATACGATACAAGGCTGTTAGAGAGATAATTAGAATTAA
TTTGACTGTAAACACAAAGATATTAGTACAAAATACGTGACGTAGAAAGTAATAATTTCTTGGGTAGTTT
GCAGTTTTAAAATTATGTTTTAAAATGGACTATCATATGCTTACCGTAACTTGAAAGTATTTCGATTTCT
TGGCTTTATATATCTTGTGGAAAGGACGAAACACCGGCTCACGTATCCGGCTCATGGTTTTAGAGCTAGA
AATAGCAAGTTAAAATAAGGCTAGTCCGTTATCAACTTGAAAAAGTGGCACCGAGTCGGTGCTTTTTTAA
GCTTGGCGTAACTAGATCTTGAGACAAATGGCAGTATTCATCCACAATTTTAAAAGAAAAGGGGGGATTG
GGGGGTACAGTGCAGGGGAAAGAATAGTAGACATAATAGCAACAGACATACAAACTAAAGAATTACAAAA
ACAAATTACAAAAATTCAAAATTTTCGGGTTTATTACAGGGACAGCAGAGATCCACTTTGGCGCCGGCTC
GAGGGGG
