>Addgene plasmid #76526 | EPHA8 gRNA (BRDN0001144808) | depositor partial sequence | sequence record 143986 | Target Sequence
GCTCACGTATCCGGCTCATG
