>Addgene plasmid #76526 | EPHA8 gRNA (BRDN0001144808) | addgene partial sequence | sequence record 186005 | hU6-F
TAGAAAGTAATAATTTCTTGGGTAGTTTGCAGTTTTAAAATTATGTTTTAAAATGGACTATCATATGCTT
ACCGTAACTTGAAAGTATTTCGATTTCTTGGCTTTATATATCTTGTGGAAAGGACGAAACACCGGCTCAC
GTATCCGGCTCATGGTTTTAGAGCTAGAAATAGCAAGTTAAAATAAGGCTAGTCCGTTATCAACTTGAAA
AAGTGGCACCGAGTCGGTGCTTTTTTAAGCTTGGCGTAACTAGATCTTGAGACAAATGGCAGTATTCATC
CACAATTTTAAAAGAAAAGGGGGGATTGGGGGGTACAGTGCAGGGGAAAGAATAGTAGACATAATAGCAA
CAGACATACAAACTAAAGAATTACAAAAACAAATTACAAAAATTCAAAATTTTCGGGTTTATTACAGGGA
CAGCAGAGATCCACTTTGGCGCCGGCTCGAGGGGGCCCGGGTGCAAAGATGGATAAAGTTTTAAACAGAG
AGGAATCTTTGCAGCTAATGGACCTTCTAGGTCTTGAAAGGAGTGGGAATTGGCTCCGGTGCCCGTCAGT
GGGCAGAGCG
